>Addgene plasmid #44872 | pFA6a-link-yoEGFP-CaURA3 | depositor full sequence | sequence record 62072 | pFA6a-link-yoEGFP-CaURA3 sequence 4900 bps
CGTCTCGCGCGTTTCGGTGATGACGGTGAAAACCTCTGACACATGCAGCTCCCGGAGACGGTCACAGCTT
GTCTGTAAGCGGATGCCGGGAGCAGACAAGCCCGTCAGGGCGCGTCAGCGGGTGTTGGCGGGTGTCGGGG
CTGGCTTAACTATGCGGCATCAGAGCAGATTGTACTGAGAGTGCACCATATGGACATATTGTCGTTAGAA
CGCGGCTACAATTAATACATAACCTTATGTATCATACACATACGATTTAGGTGACACTATAGAACGCGGC
CGCCAGCTGAAGCTTCGTACGCTGCAGGTCGACGGATCGGTGACGGTGCTGGTTTAATTAACATGTCAAA
AGGCGAGGAACTATTCACAGGTGTCGTACCAATACTGGTAGAATTGGATGGCGACGTAAACGGGCATAAG
TTTTCTGTGAGTGGTGAGGGTGAAGGGGACGCAACTTATGGCAAACTTACACTTAAGTTCATCTGCACCA
CAGGGAAGCTGCCTGTCCCATGGCCAACTCTAGTTACAACTCTCACTTACGGAGTACAATGTTTTTCTCG
ATACCCAGACCACATGAAACAACATGACTTTTTCAAATCTGCCATGCCTGAGGGATATGTGCAAGAGAGA
ACTATTTTCTTTAAAGATGATGGTAATTACAAAACTCGTGCTGAAGTGAAGTTTGAAGGAGATACACTTG
TTAATAGAATTGAGTTAAAGGGTATTGACTTTAAGGAAGATGGTAATATCTTAGGTCACAAATTGGAATA
CAACTACAATTCACATAACGTTTACATCATGGCAGATAAACAGAAAAACGGCATAAAAGTTAATTTCAAA
ATTAGACATAATATCGAAGATGGTTCCGTTCAACTCGCTGATCATTATCAACAAAATACACCAATCGGAG
ATGGACCTGTTCTATTGCCAGACAACCATTACTTATCTACACAGAGCGCCTTGTCAAAAGATCCTAATGA
AAAGAGAGATCACATGGTTTTGTTAGAATTTGTCACCGCTGCGGGTATAACGTTGGGCATGGATGAATTA
TACAAGTAAGGCGCGCCACTTCTAAATAAGCGAATTTCTTATGATTTATGATTTTTATTATTAAATAAGT
TATAAAAAAAATAAGTGTATACAAATTTTAAAGTGACTCTTAGGTTTTAAAACGAAAATTCTTATTCTTG
AGTAACTCTTTCCTGTAGGTCAGGTTGCTTTCTCAGGTATAGTATGAGGTCGCTCTTATTGACCACACCT
CTACCGGCAGATCCGCTAGGGATAACAGGGTAATATAGATCTGTTTAGCTTGCCTCGTCCCCGCCGGGTC
ACCCGGCCAGCGACATGGAGGCCCAGAATACCCTCCTTGACAGTCTTGACGTGCGCAGCTCAGGGGCATG
ATGTGACTGTCGCCCGTACATTTAGCCCATACATCCCCATGTATAATCATTTGCATCCATACATTTTGAT
GGCCGCACGGCGCGAAGCAAAAATTACGGCTCCTCGCTGCAGACCTGCGAGCAGGGAAACGCTCCCCTCA
CAGACGCGTTGAATTGTCCCCACGCCGCGCCCCTGTAGAGAAATATAAAAGGTTAGGATTTGCCACTGAG
GTTCTTCTTTCATATACTTCCTTTTAAAATCTTGCTAGGATACAGTTCTCACATCACATCCGAACATAAA
CAACCATGACAGTCAACACTAAGACCTATAGTGAGAGAGCAGAAACTCATGCCTCACCAGTAGCACAGCG
ATTATTTCGATTAATGGAACTGAAGAAAACCAATTTATGTGCATCAATTGACGTTGATACCACTAAGGAA
TTCCTTGAATTAATTGATAAATTAGGTCCTTATGTATGCTTAATCAAGACTCATATTGATATAATCAATG
ATTTTTCCTATGAATCCACTATTGAACCATTATTAGAACTTTCACGTAAACATCAATTTATGATTTTTGA
AGATAGAAAATTTGCTGATATTGGTAATACCGTAAAGAAACAATATATTGGTGGAGTTTATAAAATTAGT
AGTTGGGCAGATATTACCAATGCTCATGGTGTCACTGGGAATGGAGTGGTTGAAGGATTAAAACAGGGAG
CTAAAGAAACCACCACCAACCAAGAGCCAAGAGGGTTATTGATGTTAGCTGAATTATCATCAGTGGGATC
ATTAGCATATGGAGAATATTCTCAAAAAACTGTTGAAATTGCTAAATCCGATAAGGAATTTGTTATTGGA
TTTATTGCCCAACGTGATATGGGTGGCCAAGAAGAAGGATTTGATTGGCTTATTATGACACCTGGAGTTG
GATTAGATGATAAAGGTGATGGATTAGGACAACAATATAGAACTGTTGATGAAGTTGTTAGCACTGGAAC
TGATATTATCATTGTTGGTAGAGGATTGTTTGGTAAAGGAAGAGATCCAGATATTGAAGGTAAAAGGTAT
AGAAATGCTGGTTGGAATGCTTATTTGAAAAAGACTGGCCAATTATAATCAGTACTGACAATAAAAAGAT
TCTTGTTTTCAAGAACTTGTCATTTGTATAGTTTTTTTATATTGTAGTTGTTCTATTTTAATCAAATGTT
AGCGTGATTTATATTTTTTTTCGCCTCGACATCATCTGCCCAGATGCGAAGTTAAGTGCGCAGAAAGTAA
TATCATGCGTCAATCGTATGTGAATGCTGGTCGCTATACTGCTGTCGATTCGATACTAACGCCGCCATCC
AGTGTCGAAAACGAGCTCGAATTCATCGATGATATCAGATCCACTAGTGGCCTATGCGGCCGCGGATCTG
CCGGTCTCCCTATAGTGAGTCGTATTAATTTCGATAAGCCAGGTTAACCTGCATTAATGAATCGGCCAAC
GCGCGGGGAGAGGCGGTTTGCGTATTGGGCGCTCTTCCGCTTCCTCGCTCACTGACTCGCTGCGCTCGGT
CGTTCGGCTGCGGCGAGCGGTATCAGCTCACTCAAAGGCGGTAATACGGTTATCCACAGAATCAGGGGAT
AACGCAGGAAAGAACATGTGAGCAAAAGGCCAGCAAAAGGCCAGGAACCGTAAAAAGGCCGCGTTGCTGG
CGTTTTTCCATAGGCTCCGCCCCCCTGACGAGCATCACAAAAATCGACGCTCAAGTCAGAGGTGGCGAAA
CCCGACAGGACTATAAAGATACCAGGCGTTTCCCCCTGGAAGCTCCCTCGTGCGCTCTCCTGTTCCGACC
CTGCCGCTTACCGGATACCTGTCCGCCTTTCTCCCTTCGGGAAGCGTGGCGCTTTCTCAATGCTCACGCT
GTAGGTATCTCAGTTCGGTGTAGGTCGTTCGCTCCAAGCTGGGCTGTGTGCACGAACCCCCCGTTCAGCC
CGACCGCTGCGCCTTATCCGGTAACTATCGTCTTGAGTCCAACCCGGTAAGACACGACTTATCGCCACTG
GCAGCAGCCACTGGTAACAGGATTAGCAGAGCGAGGTATGTAGGCGGTGCTACAGAGTTCTTGAAGTGGT
GGCCTAACTACGGCTACACTAGAAGGACAGTATTTGGTATCTGCGCTCTGCTGAAGCCAGTTACCTTCGG
AAAAAGAGTTGGTAGCTCTTGATCCGGCAAACAAACCACCGCTGGTAGCGGTGGTTTTTTTGTTTGCAAG
CAGCAGATTACGCGCAGAAAAAAAGGATCTCAAGAAGATCCTTTGATCTTTTCTACGGGGTCTGACGCTC
AGTGGAACGAAAACTCACGTTAAGGGATTTTGGTCATGAGATTATCAAAAAGGATCTTCACCTAGATCCT
TTTAAATTAAAAATGAAGTTTTAAATCAATCTAAAGTATATATGAGTAAACTTGGTCTGACAGTTACCAA
TGCTTAATCAGTGAGGCACCTATCTCAGCGATCTGTCTATTTCGTTCATCCATAGTTGCCTGACTCCCCG
TCGTGTAGATAACTACGATACGGGAGGGCTTACCATCTGGCCCCAGTGCTGCAATGATACCGCGAGACCC
ACGCTCACCGGCTCCAGATTTATCAGCAATAAACCAGCCAGCCGGAAGGGCCGAGCGCAGAAGTGGTCCT
GCAACTTTATCCGCCTCCATCCAGTCTATTAATTGTTGCCGGGAAGCTAGAGTAAGTAGTTCGCCAGTTA
ATAGTTTGCGCAACGTTGTTGCCATTGCTACAGGCATCGTGGTGTCACGCTCGTCGTTTGGTATGGCTTC
ATTCAGCTCCGGTTCCCAACGATCAAGGCGAGTTACATGATCCCCCATGTTGTGCAAAAAAGCGGTTAGC
TCCTTCGGTCCTCCGATCGTTGTCAGAAGTAAGTTGGCCGCAGTGTTATCACTCATGGTTATGGCAGCAC
TGCATAATTCTCTTACTGTCATGCCATCCGTAAGATGCTTTTCTGTGACTGGTGAGTACTCAACCAAGTC
ATTCTGAGAATAGTGTATGCGGCGACCGAGTTGCTCTTGCCCGGCGTCAATACGGGATAATACCGCGCCA
CATAGCAGAACTTTAAAAGTGCTCATCATTGGAAAACGTTCTTCGGGGCGAAAACTCTCAAGGATCTTAC
CGCTGTTGAGATCCAGTTCGATGTAACCCACTCGTGCACCCAACTGATCTTCAGCATCTTTTACTTTCAC
CAGCGTTTCTGGGTGAGCAAAAACAGGAAGGCAAAATGCCGCAAAAAAGGGAATAAGGGCGACACGGAAA
TGTTGAATACTCATACTCTTCCTTTTTCAATATTATTGAAGCATTTATCAGGGTTATTGTCTCATGAGCG
GATACATATTTGAATGTATTTAGAAAAATAAACAAATAGGGGTTCCGCGCACATTTCCCCGAAAAGTGCC
ACCTGACGTCTAAGAAACCATTATTATCATGACATTAACCTATAAAAATAGGCGTATCACGAGGCCCTTT
Features (pLannotate 1.2.2; 13 found; start..end, strand, type, name):
      4..39      +  CDS            rop (fragment): Rop protein, which maintains plasmids at low copy number; rop
    141..192     +  misc_feature   bom (fragment): basis of mobility region from pBR322
    255..273     +  promoter       SP6 promoter: promoter for bacteriophage SP6 RNA polymerase
    343..1056    +  CDS            GFP (S65T): GFP (S65T) is a basic (constitutively fluorescent) green fluorescent protein published in 1995, derived from Aequorea victoria.
   1080..1267    +  terminator     ADH1 terminator: S. cerevisiae ADH1; transcription terminator for the S. cerevisiae alcohol dehydrogenase 1 (ADH1) gene
   1342..1685    +  promoter       TEF promoter: Ashbya gossypii TEF promoter
   1704..2492    +  CDS            URA3: PYRF_YEAST - Experimental evidence at protein level: Swiss-Prot protein existence level 1. From Saccharomyces cerevisiae (strain ATCC 204508 / S288c) (Baker's yeast).
   2504..2701    +  terminator     TEF terminator: Ashbya gossypii TEF terminator
   2809..2827    -  promoter       T7 promoter: promoter for bacteriophage T7 RNA polymerase
   2849..2902    -  CDS            lacI (fragment): lac repressor; lacI; The lac repressor binds to the lac operator to inhibit transcription in E. coli. This inhibition can be relieved by adding lactose or isopropyl-β-D-thiogalactopyranoside (IPTG).
   3085..3673    -  rep_origin     ori: high-copy-number ColE1/pMB1/pBR322/pUC origin of replication
   3844..4704    -  CDS            AmpR: β-lactamase; bla; confers resistance to ampicillin, carbenicillin, and related antibiotics
   4705..4809    -  promoter       AmpR promoter: bla
