[The description below was written by a language model from this plasmid's Addgene catalogue record, the feature table of its GenBank file and pLannotate feature annotations shown in this document.]
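Description:
pFA6a-link-yoEGFP-CaURA3 is a yeast tagging vector built on the pFA6a backbone, designed as a template for creating chromosomal gene fusions to a yeast codon-optimized EGFP (yoEGFP, a synthetic coding sequence) in Saccharomyces cerevisiae. It is propagated in E. coli through a high-copy ColE1/pUC-type origin and selected with ampicillin via the β-lactamase gene and its native promoter. No yeast replication origin or centromere is annotated, which fits a plasmid meant to supply an integrating cassette rather than to be maintained episomally in yeast.

The functional module in the 4,900 nt depositor sequence is a two-part cassette. First comes the fluorescent protein open reading frame, which the automated annotation labels as GFP (S65T) by similarity but which the catalogue identifies as yoEGFP. As the name indicates, it is preceded by a linker, though the linker is not annotated separately, and it is followed by the S. cerevisiae ADH1 terminator. No promoter is annotated directly upstream of it, so expression depends on in-frame fusion to the end of a target gene under that gene's own promoter. Downstream sits the selectable marker: a URA3 coding sequence flanked by the Ashbya gossypii TEF promoter and terminator. The annotation tool matched it to the S. cerevisiae protein, but the name and stated purpose give it as CaURA3, allowing selection in ura3 auxotrophic strains. Flanking SP6 and T7 promoters and small rop, bom and lacI fragments are backbone remnants.

The accompanying GenBank record covers only 775 bp and carries no annotated features, so it adds nothing further. The vector derives from an earlier series of optimized fluorescent protein tagging cassettes for budding yeast.
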