Addgene plasmid #44872: pFA6a-link-yoEGFP-CaURA3
Purpose: Yeast tagging vector to create gene fusion with yeast optimized EGFP with CaUra3 selection
Depositing lab: Wendell Lim & Kurt Thorn. Depositing organization: University of California, San Francisco (UCSF). Publication: Improved Blue, Green, and Red Fluorescent Protein Tagging Vectors for S. cerevisiae. Lee S, Lim WA, Thorn KS. PLoS One. 2013 Jul 2;8(7):e67902. doi: 10.1371/journal.pone.0067902. Print 2013. PubMed 23844123.
Backbone
  Vector backbone: pFA6a
  Vector type: Yeast Expression
  Selectable markers: URA3
Growth in bacteria
  Bacterial resistance: Ampicillin, 100 μg/mL
  Growth temperature: 37°C
  Growth strain: DH5alpha
  Copy number: Unknown
Gene/Insert
  Gene/Insert name: yoEGFP (alt name: Yeast Optimized EGFP)
  Species: Synthetic
Terms and licenses: Academic/Nonprofit Terms; Industry Terms: Not Available to Industry
Depositor comments: This vector is derived from the sequences published in “Optimized cassettes for fluorescent protein tagging in Saccharomyces cerevisiae.” Sheff MA, Thorn KS. Yeast. 2004 Jun;21(8):661-70. These plasmids were generated with funding from an NIGMS Systems Biology Center grant, number P50 GM081879. Please acknowledge this grant if you use these plasmids.
How to cite: pFA6a-link-yoEGFP-CaURA3 was a gift from Wendell Lim & Kurt Thorn (Addgene plasmid # 44872 ; http://n2t.net/addgene:44872 ; RRID:Addgene_44872)
