LOCUS       Exported 775 bp ds-DNA linear SYN 18-MAY-2021
DEFINITION  Yeast tagging vector to create gene fusion with yeast optimized EGFP
            with CaUra3 selection.
ACCESSION   .
VERSION     .
KEYWORDS    pFA6a-link-yoEGFP-CaURA3
SOURCE      synthetic DNA construct
  ORGANISM  synthetic DNA construct
REFERENCE   1 (bases 1 to 775)
  AUTHORS   Lee S, Lim WA, Thorn KS
  TITLE     Improved Blue, Green, and Red Fluorescent Protein Tagging Vectors
            for S. cerevisiae.
  JOURNAL   PLoS One. 2013 Jul 2;8(7):e67902. doi: 10.1371/journal.pone.0067902.
            Print 2013.
  PUBMED    23844123
REFERENCE   2 (bases 1 to 775)
  AUTHORS   .
  TITLE     Direct Submission
  JOURNAL   Exported May 18, 2021 from SnapGene Server 1.1.58
            http://www.snapgene.com
FEATURES             Location/Qualifiers
     source          1..775
                     /organism="synthetic DNA construct"
                     /mol_type="other DNA"
ORIGIN
        1 actattcaca ggtgtcgtac caatactggt agaattggat ggcgacgtaa acgggcataa
       61 gttttctgtg agtggtgagg gtgaagggga cgcaacttat ggcaaactta cacttaagtt
      121 catctgcacc acagggaagc tgcctgtccc atggccaact ctagttacaa ctctcactta
      181 cggagtacaa tgtttttctc gatacccaga ccacatgaaa caacatgact ttttcaaatc
      241 tgccatgcct gagggatatg tgcaagagag aactattttc tttaaagatg atggtaatta
      301 caaaactcgt gctgaagtga agtttgaagg agatacactt gttaatagaa ttgagttaaa
      361 gggtattgac tttaaggaag atggtaatat cttaggtcac aaattggaat acaactacaa
      421 ttcacataac gtttacatca tggcagataa acagaaaaac ggcataaaag ttaatttcaa
      481 aattagacat aatatcgaag atggttccgt tcaactcgct gatcattatc aacaaaatac
      541 accaatcgga gatggacctg ttctattgcc agacaaccat tacttatcta cacagagcgc
      601 cttgtcaaaa gatcctaatg aaaagagaga tcacatggtt ttgttagaat ttgtcaccgc
      661 tgcgggtata acgttgggca tggatgaatt atacaagtaa ggcgcgccac ttctaaataa
      721 gcgaatttct tatgatttat gatttttatt attaaataag ttataaaaaa aaaat
//
