>Addgene plasmid #44872 | pFA6a-link-yoEGFP-CaURA3 | addgene partial sequence | sequence record 63791 | T7 5'-TAATACGACTCACTATAGGG-3'
GATCTGATATCATCGATGAATTCGAGCTCGTTTTCGACACTGGATGGCGGCGTTAGTATCGAATCGACAG
CAGTATAGCGACCAGCATTCACATACGATTGACGCATGATATTACTTTCTGCGCACTTAACTTCGCATCT
GGGCAGATGATGTCGAGGCGAAAAAAAATATAAATCACGCTAACATTTGATTAAAATAGAACAACTACAA
TATAAAAAAACTATACAAATGACAAGTTCTTGAAAACAAGAATCTTTTTATTGTCAGTACTGATTATAAT
TGGCCAGTCTTTTTCAAATAAGCATTCCAACCAGCATCTCTATACCTTTTACCTTCAATATCTGGATCTC
TTCCTTTACCAAACAATCCTCTACCAACAATGATAATATCAGTTCCAGTGCTAACAACTTCATCAACAGT
TCTATATTGTTGTCCTAATCCATCACCTTTATCATCTAATCCAACTCCAGGTGTCATAATAAGCCAATCA
AATCCTTCTTCTTGTCCACCCATATCACGTTGGGCAATAAATCCAATAACAAATTCCTTATCGGATTTAG
CAATTTCAACAGTTTTTTGAGAATATTCTCCATATGCTAATGATCCCACTGATGATAATTCAGCTAACAT
CAATAACCCTCTTGGCTCTTGGTTGGTGGTGGTTTCTTTAGCTCCCTGTTTTAATCCTTCAACTACTCCA
TTCCCAGTGACACCATGAGCATTAGTAATATCTGCCCAACTACTAATTTTATAAACTCCACCAATATATT
GTTTCTTCACGGTATTACCAATATCAGCAAATTTTCTATCTTCAAAAATCATA
